>Addgene plasmid #155193 | pAAV.CMV.SV40.THBS4-HA.SV40(polyA) | addgene full sequence | sequence record 309123 | Addgene NGS Result
TTTTTACGGTTCCTGGCCTTTTGCTGGCCTTTTGCTCACATGTCCTGCAGGCAGCTGCGCGCTCGCTCGC
TCACTGAGGCCGCCCGGGCGTCGGGCGACCTTTGGTCGCCCGGCCTCAGTGAGCGAGCGAGCGCGCAGAG
AGGGAGTGGCCAACTCCATCACTAGGGGTTCCTGCGGCCGCTCGTGACCTAGGCATATGCCAAGTACGCC
CCCTATTGACGTCAATGACGGTAAATGGCCCGCCTGGCATTATGCCCAGTACATGACCTTATGGGACTTT
CCTACTTGGCAGTACATCTACGTATTAGTCATCGCTATTACCATGGTGATGCGGTTTTGGCAGTACATCA
ATGGGCGTGGATAGCGGTTTGACTCACGGGGATTTCCAAGTCTCCACCCCATTGACGTCAATGGGAGTTT
GTTTTGGCACCAAAATCAACGGGACTTTCCAAAATGTCGTAACAACTCCGCCCCATTGACGCAAATGGGC
GGTAGGCGTGTACGGTGGGAGGTCTATATAAGCAGAGCTCGTTTAGTGAACCGTCAGATCGCCTGGAGAC
GCCATCCGGACTCTAAGGTAAATATAAAATTTTTAAGTGTATAATGTGTTAAACTACTGATTCTAATTGT
TTCTCTCTTTTAGATTCCAACCTTTGGAACTGAATTCCGCGGGCCCGGGATCCTCTAGAGTCGACCTGCA
GAAGCTGAGTCACCATGCCGGCCCCACGCGCGGCCGCGGCCGCCTTCCTCCTGCTGCACCTGGTCCTGCA
GCCGTGGCAGCGGACGAGCGCCCAGGCCACACCCCAGGTCTTTGATCTTCTACCGTCCTCCAGCCAGAGG
CTGAACCCCAGCGCCCTGCAGCCAGTCCTGACAGATCCCACCCTGCACGAAGTCTATCTCATCTCCACCT
TCAAGCTGCAGAGTAAAAGCTCAGCCACCATCTTTGGCCTCTACTCCTCAAGTGACAACAGCAAATACTT
TGAATTCACTGTGATGGGACGGCTGAACAAAGCCATCCTCCGCTACCTGAAGAATGATGGAAAGATCCAT
CTGGTGGTGTTCAACAACTTGCAGCTGGCTGATGGGAGGCGCCACAGGGTTCTCCTGAGACTGAGCAATT
TGCAGAGAGGAGATGGCTCTGTAGAACTCTACCTGGACTGCGCTCAGGCGGACTCGGTGCGCAACCTCCC
CAGAGCCTTTTCTGGCCTCACCCAGAACCCAGAGTCCATTGAATTGCGGACATTCCAGAGGAAGCCCCAG
GACTTCTTGGAAGAGCTGAAGCTGGTGGTGCGGGGCTCGCTGTTCCAGGTGGCCAGCCTCCAAGACTGCT
TCCTGCAGCAGAGTGAGCCTCTGGCTGCCACAAGCACAGGAGACTTTAATCGACAGTTCTTGGGTCAAAT
GACACAACTGAACCAGCTCCTTGGAGAGGTGAAAGATCTTCTGAGGCAGCAGGTCAAGGAAACATCGTTT
TTGCGAAACACCATTGCTGAATGCCAAGCTTGTGGTCCTCTCAGCTTTCAGTCCCCAACTCCAAACACAC
TGGTGCCCATAGCTCCTCCAGCACCCCCAACTCGCCCAACACGCCACTGTGACTCCAGCCCTTGTTTCCG
AGGTGTCCGATGTACGGACACCAGGGATGGCTTCCAGTGTGGACCCTGCCCAGATGGTTACACGGGAAAC
GGGATCACCTGCTCTGACGTGGATGAGTGCAAATACCATCCCTGCTATCCAGGTGTGCGCTGTGTGAATT
TGGCTCCGGGTTTCAGATGTGACGCCTGTCCAGTAGGTTTCACAGGGCCCATGGTGCAGGGTGTCGGGAT
CAACTTTGCTAAAACAAACAAGCAGGTGTGCACTGATGTTGATGAGTGTCAGAATGGAGCGTGTGTTCTG
AATTCTATCTGCATTAACACTTTGGGATCTTATCGCTGTGGGCCTTGCAAACCAGGGTACACTGGTGATC
AGACGAGGGGATGCAAGACTGAAAGGAGCTGCCGGAACCCAGAGCAGAACCCATGCAGTGTGCATGCGCA
GTGCATTGAGGAGCGGCAAGGGGATGTGACGTGTGTGTGTGGTGTTGGCTGGGCTGGTGACGGCTATGTC
TGTGGAAAGGATGTGGACATTGACAGTTACCCTGATGAAGAACTGCCATGCTCTGCCAGGAACTGCAAGA
AGGATAACTGCAAGTATGTGCCAAACTCTGGCCAGGAAGATGCAGACAGAGATGGCATCGGAGACGCGTG
TGATGAGGATGCAGATGGAGATGGGATCTTGAATGAACAGGACAACTGTGTCCTGACTCACAATATAGAC
CAAAGGAACAGTGATAAAGATATCTTTGGGGATGCCTGTGACAACTGCCGGATGGTCCTGAATAATGACC
AGAAGGATACTGACGGGGATGGGAGAGGAGACGCCTGTGATGACGACATGGATGGAGATGGAATAAAAAA
CATTTTGGACAACTGTCCCAGAGTTCCCAACCGTGACCAGCAGGATCGGGATGGTGATGATGTCGGAGAT
GCTTGTGACAGCTGTCCTGATGTCAGTAACCCTAACCAGTCGGATGTGGATAACGATCTGGTTGGGGACT
CCTGTGACACCAACCAAGACAGTGACGGGGATGGCCACCAGGACAGCACAGACAACTGCCCCACAGTCAT
TAACAGCTCCCAGCTGGACACTGACAAAGATGGGATCGGCGATGAATGTGATGACGATGACGATAACGAT
GGCATCCCAGACCTGGTGCCTCCTGGCCCAGACAACTGCAGGCTCGTCCCCAACCCAGCCCAGGAAGATA
GCAACAATGACGGGGTAGGAGATATCTGTGAAGCTGACTTCGACCAGGACCAGGTCATCGATCACATTGA
TGTGTGCCCTGAGAATGCGGAGATCACCCTGACTGACTTCAGGGCCTACCAGACAGTGGTCCTGGACCCT
GAAGGGGATGCTCAGATCGACCCCAACTGGGTGGTCCTGAACCAGGGCATGGAAATTGTGCAGACCATGA
ACAGTGACCCTGGCCTAGCTGTTGGGTACACGGCATTTAACGGAGTTGACTTTGAAGGGACCTTCCACGT
AAACACCCAGACAGATGATGACTATGCTGGCTTTATTTTTGGTTACCAAGACAGCTCCAGCTTCTATGTA
GTCATGTGGAAGCAAACGGAGCAGACATACTGGCAGGCTACACCGTTCCGTGCAGTAGCAGAACCTGGTA
TTCAGCTCAAGGCTGTGAAGTCTAAAACTGGCCCAGGGGAACATCTCCGAAACTCCCTGTGGCACACAGG
GGACACCAGCGACCAGGTCAGGCTGCTGTGGAAGGACTCCAGGAATGTGGGCTGGAAGGACAAGGTCTCC
TACCGCTGGTTCCTGCAGCATAGGCCCCAGGTGGGCTACATCAGGGTGCGCTTTTATGAAGGCTCGGAGT
TGGTGGCTGACTCTGGGGTCACCATAGACACCACCATGCGTGGAGGCCGACTTGGTGTGTTCTGCTTCTC
TCAAGAAAACATCATCTGGTCCAACCTCAAGTACCGCTGCAACGACACCATACCAGAGGACTTCCAGGAG
TTCCAGACCCAGAGTTTCGACCGCTTGGATAAAGCTTACCCATACGATGTTCCAGATTACGCTTAGCTCG
AGAGATCTAGGCCGCTAGGCCTCACCTGCGATCTCGATGCTTTATTTGTGAAATTTGTGATGCTATTGCT
TTATTTGTAACCATTATAAGCTGCAATAAACAAGTTAACAACAACAATTGCATTCATTTTATGTTTCAGG
TTCAGGGGGAGGTGTGGGAGGTTTTTTAAACTGCGGCCGCAGGAACCCCTAGTGATGGAGTTGGCCACTC
CCTCTCTGCGCGCTCGCTCGCTCACTGAGGCCGGGCGACCAAAGGTCGCCCGACGCCCGGGCTTTGCCCG
GGCGGCCTCAGTGAGCGAGCGAGCGCGCAGCTGCCTGCAGGGGCGCCTGATGCGGTATTTTCTCCTTACG
CATCTGTGCGGTATTTCACACCGCATA
[95 nt withheld, positions 4018-4112]
T
[46 nt withheld, positions 4114-4159]
C
[141 nt withheld, positions 4161-4301]
CCTTTGACGTTGGAGTCCACGTTCTTT
[37 nt withheld, positions 4329-4365]
ACTCTATCTCGGGCTATTCTTTTGATTTATAAGGGATTTTGCCGATTTCGGTCTATTGGTTAAAAAATGA
GCTGATTTAACAAAAATTTAACGCGAATTTTAACAAAATATTAACGTTTACAATTTTATGGTGCACTCTC
AGTACAATCTGCTCTGATGCCGCATAGTTAAGCCAGCCCCGACACCCGCCAACACCCGCTGACGCGCCCT
GACGGGCTTGTCTGCTCCCGGCATCCGCTTACAGACAAGCTGTGACCGTCTCCGGGAGCTGCATGTGTCA
GAGGTTTTCACCGTCATCACCGAAACGCGCGAGACGAAAGGGCCTCGTGATACGCCTATTTTTATAGGTT
AATGTCATGATAATAATGGTTTCTTAGACGTCAGGTGGCACTTTTCGGGGAAATGTGCGCGGAACCCCTA
TTTGTTTATTTTTCTAAATACATTCAAATATGTATCCGCTCATGAGACAATAACCCTGATAAATGCTTCA
ATAATATTGAAAAAGGAAGAGTATGAGTATTCAACATTTCCGTGTCGCCCTTATTCCCTTTTTTGCGGCA
TTTTGCCTTCCTGTTTTTGCTCACCCAGAAACGCTGGTGAAAGTAAAAGATGCTGAAGATCAGTTGGGTG
CACGAGTGGGTTACATCGAACTGGATCTCAACAGCGGTAAGATCCTTGAGAGTTTTCGCCCCGAAGAACG
TTTTCCAATGATGAGCACTTTTAAAGTTCTGCTATGTGGCGCGGTATTATCCCGTATTGACGCCGGGCAA
GAGCAACTCGGTCGCCGCATACACTATTCTCAGAATGACTTGGTTGAGTACTCACCAGTCACAGAAAAGC
ATCTTACGGATGGCATGACAGTAAGAGAATTATGCAGTGCTGCCATAACCATGAGTGATAACACTGCGGC
CAACTTACTTCTGACAACGATCGGAGGACCGAAGGAGCTAACCGCTTTTTTGCACAACATGGGGGATCAT
GTAACTCGCCTTGATCGTTGGGAACCGGAGCTGAATGAAGCCATACCAAACGACGAGCGTGACACCACGA
TGCCTGTAGCAATGGCAACAACGTTGCGCAAACTATTAACTGGCGAACTACTTACTCTAGCTTCCCGGCA
ACAATTAATAGACTGGATGGAGGCGGATAAAGTTGCAGGACCACTTCTGCGCTCGGCCCTTCCGGCTGGC
TGGTTTATTGCTGATAAATCTGGAGCCGGTGAGCGTGGGTCTCGCGGTATCATTGCAGCACTGGGGCCAG
ATGGTAAGCCCTCCCGTATCGTAGTTATCTACACGACGGGGAGTCAGGCAACTATGGATGAACGAAATAG
ACAGATCGCTGAGATAGGTGCCTCACTGATTAAGCATTGGTAACTGTCAGACCAAGTTTACTCATATATA
CTTTAGATTGATTTAAAACTTCATTTTTAATTTAAAAGGATCTAGGTGAAGATCCTTTTTGATAATCTCA
TGACCAAAATCCCTTAACGTGAGTTTTCGTTCCACTGAGCGTCAGACCCCGTAGAAAAGATCAAAGGATC
TTCTTGAGATCCTTTTTTTCTGCGCGTAATCTGCTGCTTGCAAACAAAAAAACCACCGCTACCAGCGGTG
GTTTGTTTGCCGGATCAAGAGCTACCAACTCTTTTTCCGAAGGTAACTGGCTTCAGCAGAGCGCAGATAC
CAAATACTGTTCTTCTAGTGTAGCCGTAGTTAGGCCACCACTTCAAGAACTCTGTAGCACCGCCTACATA
CCTCGCTCTGCTAATCCTGTTACCAGTGGCTGCTGCCAGTGGCGATAAGTCGTGTCTTACCGGGTTGGAC
TCAAGACGATAGTTACCGGATAAGGCGCAGCGGTCGGGCTGAACGGGGGGTTCGTGCACACAGCCCAGCT
TGGAGCGAACGACCTACACCGAACTGAGATACCTACAGCGTGAGCTATGAGAAAGCGCCACGCTTCCCGA
AGGGAGAAAGGCGGACAGGTATCCGGTAAGCGGCAGGGTCGGAACAGGAGAGCGCACGAGGGAGCTTCCA
GGGGGAAACGCCTGGTATCTTTATAGTCCTGTCGGGTTTCGCCACCTCTGACTTGAGCGTCGATTTTTGT
GATGCTCGTCAGGGGGGCGGAGCCTATGGAAAAACGCCAGCAACGCGGCC
Features (pLannotate 1.2.2; 17 found; start..end, strand, type, name):
     55..82      +  repeat_region  AAV2 ITR (fragment): inverted terminal repeat of adeno-associated virus serotype 2 inverted
    111..138     +  repeat_region  AAV2 ITR (fragment): inverted terminal repeat of adeno-associated virus serotype 2 inverted
    194..325     +  enhancer       CMV enhancer (fragment): human cytomegalovirus immediate early enhancer; contains an 18-bp deletion relative to the standard CMV enhancer
    326..529     +  promoter       CMV promoter: human cytomegalovirus (CMV) immediate early promoter
    578..632     +  intron         small t intron (fragment): SV40 (simian virus 40) small t antigen intron
    677..701     +  misc_feature   MCS (fragment): pUC18/19 multiple cloning site
    715..3600    +  CDS            Thbs4: TSP4_MOUSE - Also known as Tsp4. Experimental evidence at protein level: Swiss-Prot protein existence level 1. Adhesive glycoprotein that mediates cell-to-cell and cell-to- matrix interactions and is involved in various processes including cellular proliferation, migration, adhesion and attachment, inflammatory response to CNS injury, regulation of vascular inflammation and adaptive responses of the heart to pressure overload and in myocardial function and remodeling. Binds to structural extracellular matrix (ECM) proteins and modulates the ECM in response to tissue damage, contributing to car
   3607..3635    +  CDS            3xHA (fragment): three tandem HA epitope tags
   3677..3746    -  polyA_signal   SV40 poly(A) signal (fragment): SV40 polyadenylation signal
   3821..3961    +  repeat_region  AAV2 ITR: inverted terminal repeat of adeno-associated virus serotype 2 inverted
   3966..4017    -  misc_feature   bom (fragment): basis of mobility region from pBR322
   4036..4491    +  rep_origin     f1 ori (sequence partly withheld): f1 bacteriophage origin of replication; arrow indicates direction of (+) strand synthesis
   4492..4541    -  misc_feature   bom (fragment): basis of mobility region from pBR322
   4643..4678    -  CDS            rop (fragment): Rop protein, which maintains plasmids at low copy number; rop
   4773..4877    +  promoter       AmpR promoter: bla
   4878..5738    +  CDS            AmpR: β-lactamase; bla; confers resistance to ampicillin, carbenicillin, and related antibiotics
   5909..6497    +  rep_origin     ori: high-copy-number ColE1/pMB1/pBR322/pUC origin of replication
