[The description below was written by a language model from this plasmid's Addgene catalogue record and pLannotate feature annotations shown in this document.]
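Description:
pAAV.CMV.SV40.THBS4-HA.SV40(polyA) is an adeno-associated virus transfer plasmid for mammalian expression, built on a modified pAAV-MCS backbone. It is propagated in bacteria as a high-copy plasmid from a ColE1/pUC-type origin and selected with ampicillin through the β-lactamase gene and its own promoter. An f1 phage origin is also present in the backbone. The catalogue lists a total size of about 6.5 kb, and the sequenced record is slightly shorter at 6,515 nt. A recombination-deficient strain is recorded for growth, which is usual for plasmids carrying repeat-rich ITRs.

The expression cassette lies between AAV2 inverted terminal repeats, the elements needed for replication and packaging of the genome into AAV particles. The annotation detects the downstream ITR in full but only short fragments of the upstream one, which may reflect the difficulty of sequencing and annotating these hairpin regions or a partial deletion. To make room for the insert, the backbone was trimmed. It carries a truncated CMV enhancer with the CMV immediate-early promoter, an SV40 small t intron in place of the β-globin intron, and an SV40 polyadenylation signal in place of the hGH signal. The payload is the mouse thrombospondin-4 (Thbs4) coding sequence, encoding a secreted adhesive extracellular matrix glycoprotein, cloned between SalI and XhoI sites. It is followed by a C-terminal HA epitope tag; the annotation matches a fragment of a 3xHA feature, consistent with a single HA copy.

The plasmid can be used for direct transfection or for producing recombinant AAV that delivers HA-tagged THBS4. The associated publication concerns thrombospondins in axon regeneration of retinal ganglion cells.
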