Addgene plasmid #155193: pAAV.CMV.SV40.THBS4-HA.SV40(polyA)
Purpose: Expresses murine Thrombospondin-4 (THBS4) protein with HA-tag at C-terminus
Depositing lab: Kevin Park. Depositing organization: University of Miami. Publication: Thrombospondin-1 Mediates Axon Regeneration in Retinal Ganglion Cells. Bray ER, Yungher BJ, Levay K, Ribeiro M, Dvoryanchikov G, Ayupe AC, Thakor K, Marks V, Randolph M, Danzi MC, Schmidt TM, Chaudhari N, Lemmon VP, Hattar S, Park KK. Neuron. 2019 Aug 21;103(4):642-657.e7. doi: 10.1016/j.neuron.2019.05.044. Epub 2019 Jun 26. PubMed 31255486.
Backbone
  Vector backbone: Modified pAAV-MCS
  Backbone size w/o insert (bp): 3589
  Total vector size (bp): 6530
  Modifications to backbone: Truncated CMV enhancer sequence; beta-Globine intron replaced with SV40 intron; hGH polyA signal replaced with SV40 polyA signal
  Vector type: Mammalian Expression, AAV
Growth in bacteria
  Bacterial resistance: Ampicillin, 100 μg/mL
  Growth temperature: 37°C
  Growth strain: NEB Stable
  Copy number: High Copy
Gene/Insert
  Gene/Insert name: Thrombospondin-4 (alt name: THBS4)
  Species: M. musculus (mouse)
  Insert size (bp): 2941
  Entrez Gene: Thbs4 (a.k.a. TS, TSP, TSP4)
  Promoter: CMV
  Tag / fusion protein: HA-tag (C terminal on insert)
  Cloning method: Restriction Enzyme; 5′ cloning site SalI (not destroyed); 3′ cloning site XhoI (not destroyed)
  Sequencing primers: 5′ CGCAAATGGGCGGTAGGCGTG; 3′ CCTCCCCCTGAACCTGAAAC
Terms and licenses: Academic/Nonprofit Terms; Industry Terms: Not Available to Industry
How to cite: pAAV.CMV.SV40.THBS4-HA.SV40(polyA) was a gift from Kevin Park (Addgene plasmid # 155193 ; http://n2t.net/addgene:155193 ; RRID:Addgene_155193)
